Addgene plasmid #127154: pCS2-PLK1-mCherry
Purpose: Expresses mCherry PLK1 in mammalian cells and zebrafish embryos
Depositing lab: Heidi Hehnly. Depositing organization: Syracuse University. Publication: Chromosome misalignment is associated with PLK1 activity at cenexin-positive mitotic centrosomes. Colicino EG, Stevens K, Curtis E, Rathbun L, Bates M, Manikas J, Amack J, Freshour J, Hehnly H. Mol Biol Cell. 2019 Jun 15;30(13):1598-1609. doi: 10.1091/mbc.E18-12-0817. Epub 2019 May 1. PubMed 31042116.
Backbone
  Vector backbone: pCS2
  Backbone size w/o insert (bp): 4091
  Total vector size (bp): 6619
  Vector type: Mammalian Expression
Growth in bacteria
  Bacterial resistance: Ampicillin, 100 μg/mL
  Growth temperature: 37°C
  Growth strain: DH5alpha
  Copy number: Unknown
Gene/Insert
  Gene/Insert name: PLK1-mCherry
  Species: H. sapiens (human)
  Insert size (bp): 2528
  Entrez Gene: PLK1 (a.k.a. PLK, STPK13)
  Promoter: CMV IE94
  Tag / fusion protein: mCherry (C terminal on insert)
  Cloning method: Gibson Cloning
  Sequencing primers: 5′ SP6; 3′ T3
Resource information
  A portion of this plasmid was derived from a plasmid made by: cDNA sub-cloned from a vector used in Canton D. et al, Molecular Cell, Issue 4, 30 November 2012, Pages 547-559
Terms and licenses: Academic/Nonprofit Terms; Industry Terms: Not Available to Industry
How to cite: pCS2-PLK1-mCherry was a gift from Heidi Hehnly (Addgene plasmid # 127154 ; http://n2t.net/addgene:127154 ; RRID:Addgene_127154)
