[The description below was written by a language model from this plasmid's Addgene catalogue record and pLannotate feature annotations shown in this document.]
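Description:
pCS2-PLK1-mCherry is a 6.6 kb expression plasmid built on the pCS2 backbone, a vector family used both for transfection of cultured vertebrate cells and for work in embryos. It is propagated in E. coli through a high-copy ColE1/pUC-type origin and selected with ampicillin via the β-lactamase gene. An f1 phage origin is also present, along with leftover lac promoter/operator, lacI and lacZα fragments from the cloning backbone that have no role in expression of the insert.

The payload is human PLK1 (polo-like kinase 1), a serine/threonine kinase that regulates centrosome maturation, spindle assembly, mitotic exit and cytokinesis. It is followed a few codons downstream by the monomeric red fluorescent protein mCherry, consistent with the C-terminal fusion listed in the record. The fusion was assembled by Gibson cloning, with the PLK1 cDNA subcloned from an earlier vector. Transcription in vertebrate cells is driven by the simian cytomegalovirus IE94 enhancer/promoter, which on the circular map lies directly upstream of the coding region, and an SV40 polyadenylation signal lies downstream of it. An SP6 promoter sits between the CMV IE94 element and the start of PLK1. In pCS2 vectors this arrangement typically allows in vitro synthesis of sense mRNA for embryo microinjection, although the record does not say which delivery route was used. A T7 promoter fragment and a T3 promoter lie downstream in the opposite orientation, and SP6 and T3 serve as the sequencing primer sites.

The stated purpose is expression of mCherry-labelled PLK1 in mammalian cells and zebrafish embryos. This allows live imaging of the kinase's localisation during mitosis, and the associated study concerns PLK1 activity at mitotic centrosomes.
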