Features (pLannotate 1.2.2; 16 found; start..end, strand, type, name):
     35..53      +  promoter       SP6 promoter: promoter for bacteriophage SP6 RNA polymerase
     90..1898    +  CDS            PLK1: PLK1_HUMAN - Also known as PLK. Experimental evidence at protein level: Swiss-Prot protein existence level 1. Serine/threonine-protein kinase that performs several important functions throughout M phase of the cell cycle, including the regulation of centrosome maturation and spindle assembly, the removal of cohesins from chromosome arms, the inactivation of anaphase- promoting complex/cyclosome (APC/C) inhibitors, and the regulation of mitotic exit and cytokinesis. Polo-like kinase proteins acts by binding and phosphorylating proteins are that already phosphorylated on a specific motif recogni
   1908..2615    +  CDS            mCherry: mCherry is a basic (constitutively fluorescent) red fluorescent protein published in 2004, derived from Discosoma sp.. It is reported to be a very rapidly-maturing monomer with low acid sensitivity.
   2649..2666    -  promoter       T7 promoter (fragment): promoter for bacteriophage T7 RNA polymerase
   2671..2805    -  polyA_signal   SV40 poly(A) signal: SV40 polyadenylation signal
   2918..2936    -  promoter       T3 promoter: promoter for bacteriophage T3 RNA polymerase
   2981..2997    -  protein_bind   lac operator: The lac repressor binds to the lac operator to inhibit transcription in E. coli. This inhibition can be relieved by adding lactose or isopropyl-β-D-thiogalactopyranoside (IPTG). lac repressor encoded by lacI
   3005..3035    -  promoter       lac promoter: promoter for the E. coli lac operon
   3050..3071    -  protein_bind   CAP binding site: CAP binding activates transcription in the presence of cAMP. E. coli catabolite activator protein
   3084..3176    -  CDS            lacI (fragment): lac repressor; lacI; The lac repressor binds to the lac operator to inhibit transcription in E. coli. This inhibition can be relieved by adding lactose or isopropyl-β-D-thiogalactopyranoside (IPTG).
   3359..3947    -  rep_origin     ori: high-copy-number ColE1/pMB1/pBR322/pUC origin of replication
   4118..4978    -  CDS            AmpR: β-lactamase; bla; confers resistance to ampicillin, carbenicillin, and related antibiotics
   4979..5083    -  promoter       AmpR promoter: bla
   5136..5564    -  rep_origin     f1 ori (sequence partly withheld): f1 bacteriophage origin of replication; arrow indicates direction of (+) strand synthesis
   5569..5635    -  CDS            lacZα (fragment): LacZα fragment of β-galactosidase; lacZ fragment
   5642..6619    +  promoter       CMV IE94 promoter: enhancer/promoter region of simian cytomegalovirus major immediate early transcription unit IE94
>Addgene plasmid #127154 | pCS2-PLK1-mCherry | addgene full sequence | sequence record 247210 | Addgene NGS Result
CGCCATTCTGCCTGGGGACGTCGGAGCAAGCTTGATTTAGGTGACACTATAGAATACAAGCTACTTGTTC
TTTTTGCAGTCTCGAGACCATGAGTGCTGCAGTGACTGCAGGGAAGCTGGCACGGGCACCGGCCGACCCT
GGGAAAGCCGGGGTCCCCGGAGTTGCAGCTCCCGGAGCTCCGGCGGCGGCTCCACCGGCGAAAGAGATCC
CGGAGGTCCTAGTGGACCCACGCAGCCGGCGGCGCTATGTGCGGGGCCGCTTTTTGGGCAAGGGCGGCTT
TGCCAAGTGCTTCGAGATCTCGGACGCGGACACCAAGGAGGTGTTCGCGGGCAAGATTGTGCCTAAGTCT
CTGCTGCTCAAGCCGCACCAGAGGGAGAAGATGTCCATGGAAATATCCATTCACCGCAGCCTCGCCCACC
AGCACGTCGTAGGATTCCACGGCTTTTTCGAGGACAACGACTTCGTGTTCGTGGTGTTGGAGCTCTGCCG
CCGGAGGTCTCTCCTGGAGCTGCACAAGAGGAGGAAAGCCCTGACTGAGCCTGAGGCCCGATACTACCTA
CGGCAAATTGTGCTTGGCTGCCAGTACCTGCACCGAAACCGAGTTATTCATCGAGACCTCAAGCTGGGCA
ACCTTTTCCTGAATGAAGATCTGGAGGTGAAAATAGGGGATTTTGGACTGGCAACCAAAGTCGAATATGA
CGGGGAGAGGAAGAAGACCCTGTGTGGGACTCCTAATTACATAGCTCCCGAGGTGCTGAGCAAGAAAGGG
CACAGTTTCGAGGTGGATGTGTGGTCCATTGGGTGTATCATGTATACCTTGTTAGTGGGCAAACCACCTT
TTGAGACTTCTTGCCTAAAAGAGACCTACCTCCGGATCAAGAAGAATGAATACAGTATTCCCAAGCACAT
CAACCCCGTGGCCGCCTCCCTCATCCAGAAGATGCTTCAGACAGATCCCACTGCCCGCCCAACCATTAAC
GAGCTGCTTAATGACGAGTTCTTTACTTCTGGCTATATCCCTGCCCGTCTCCCCATCACCTGCCTGACCA
TTCCACCAAGGTTTTCGATTGCTCCCAGCAGCCTGGACCCCAGCAACCGGAAGCCCCTCACAGTCCTCAA
TAAAGGCTTGGAGAACCCCCTGCCTGAGCGTCCCCGGGAAAAAGAAGAACCAGTGGTTCGAGAGACGGGT
GAGGTGGTCGACTGCCACCTCAGTGACATGCTGCAGCAGCTGCACAGTGTCAATGCCTCCAAGCCCTCGG
AGCGTGGGCTGGTCAGGCAAGAGGAGGCTGAGGATCCTGCCTGCATCCCCATCTTCTGGGTCAGCAAGTG
GGTGGACTATTCGGACAAGTACGGCCTTGGGTATCAGCTCTGTGATAACAGCGTGGGGGTGCTCTTCAAT
GACTCAACACGCCTCATCCTCTACAATGATGGTGACAGCCTGCAGTACATAGAGCGTGACGGCACTGAGT
CCTACCTCACCGTGAGTTCCCATCCCAACTCCTTGATGAAGAAGATCACCCTCCTTAAATATTTCCGCAA
TTACATGAGCGAGCACTTGCTGAAGGCAGGTGCCAACATCACGCCGCGCGAAGGTGATGAGCTCGCCCGG
CTGCCCTACCTACGGACCTGGTTCCGCACCCGCAGCGCCATCATCCTGCACCTCAGCAACGGCAGCGTGC
AGATCAACTTCTTCCAGGATCACACCAAGCTCATCTTGTGCCCACTGATGGCAGCCGTGACCTACATCGA
CGAGAAGCGGGACTTCCGCACATACCGCCTGAGTCTCCTGGAGGAGTACGGCTGCTGCAAGGAGCTGGCC
AGCCGGCTCCGCTACGCCCGCACTATGGTGGACAAGCTGCTGAGCTCACGCTCGGCCAGCAACCGTCTCA
AGGCCTCCCGAATTCTGATGGTGAGCAAGGGCGAGGAGGATAACATGGCCATCATCAAGGAGTTCATGCG
CTTCAAGGTGCACATGGAGGGCTCCGTGAACGGCCACGAGTTCGAGATCGAGGGCGAGGGCGAGGGCCGC
CCCTACGAGGGCACCCAGACCGCCAAGCTGAAGGTGACCAAGGGTGGCCCCCTGCCCTTCGCCTGGGACA
TCCTGTCCCCTCAGTTCATGTACGGCTCCAAGGCCTACGTGAAGCACCCCGCCGACATCCCCGACTACTT
GAAGCTGTCCTTCCCCGAGGGCTTCAAGTGGGAGCGCGTGATGAACTTCGAGGACGGCGGCGTGGTGACC
GTGACCCAGGACTCCTCCCTGCAGGACGGCGAGTTCATCTACAAGGTGAAGCTGCGCGGCACCAACTTCC
CCTCCGACGGCCCCGTAATGCAGAAGAAGACCATGGGCTGGGAGGCCTCCTCCGAGCGGATGTACCCCGA
GGACGGCGCCCTGAAGGGCGAGATCAAGCAGAGGCTGAAGCTGAAGGACGGCGGCCACTACGACGCTGAG
GTCAAGACCACCTACAAGGCCAAGAAGCCCGTGCAGCTGCCCGGCGCCTACAACGTCAACATCAAGTTGG
ACATCACCTCCCACAACGAGGACTACACCATCGTGGAACAGTACGAACGCGCCGAGGGCCGCCACTCCAC
CGGCGGCATGGACGAGCTGTACAAGTAAGAATTCGCCAGCACAGTCTGCAGTCTAGAACTATAGTGAGTC
GTATTACGTAGATCCAGACATGATAAGATACATTGATGAGTTTGGACAAACCACAACTAGAATGCAGTGA
AAAAAATGCTTTATTTGTGAAATTTGTGATGCTATTGCTTTATTTGTAACCATTATAAGCTGCAATAAAC
AAGTTAACAACAACAATTGCATTCATTTTATGTTTCAGGTTCAGGGGGAGGTGTGGGAGGTTTTTTAATT
CGCGGCCGCGGCGCCAATGCATTGGGCCCGGTACCCAGCTTTTGTTCCCTTTAGTGAGGGTTAATTGCGC
GCTTGGCGTAATCATGGTCATAGCTGTTTCCTGTGTGAAATTGTTATCCGCTCACAATTCCACACAACAT
ACGAGCCGGGAGCATAAAGTGTAAAGCCTGGGGTGCCTAATGAGTGAGCTAACTCACATTAATTGCGTTG
CGCTCACTGCCCGCTTTCCAGTCGGGAAACCTGTCGTGCCAGCTGCATTAATGAATCGGCCAACGCGCGG
GGAGAGGCGGTTTGCGTATTGGGCGCTCTTCCGCTTCCTCGCTCACTGACTCGCTGCGCTCGGTCGTTCG
GCTGCGGCGAGCGGTATCAGCTCACTCAAAGGCGGTAATACGGTTATCCACAGAATCAGGGGATAACGCA
GGAAAGAACATGTGAGCAAAAGGCCAGCAAAAGGCCAGGAACCGTAAAAAGGCCGCGTTGCTGGCGTTTT
TCCATAGGCTCCGCCCCCCTGACGAGCATCACAAAAATCGACGCTCAAGTCAGAGGTGGCGAAACCCGAC
AGGACTATAAAGATACCAGGCGTTTCCCCCTGGAAGCTCCCTCGTGCGCTCTCCTGTTCCGACCCTGCCG
CTTACCGGATACCTGTCCGCCTTTCTCCCTTCGGGAAGCGTGGCGCTTTCTCATAGCTCACGCTGTAGGT
ATCTCAGTTCGGTGTAGGTCGTTCGCTCCAAGCTGGGCTGTGTGCACGAACCCCCCGTTCAGCCCGACCG
CTGCGCCTTATCCGGTAACTATCGTCTTGAGTCCAACCCGGTAAGACACGACTTATCGCCACTGGCAGCA
GCCACTGGTAACAGGATTAGCAGAGCGAGGTATGTAGGCGGTGCTACAGAGTTCTTGAAGTGGTGGCCTA
ACTACGGCTACACTAGAAGAACAGTATTTGGTATCTGCGCTCTGCTGAAGCCAGTTACCTTCGGAAAAAG
AGTTGGTAGCTCTTGATCCGGCAAACAAACCACCGCTGGTAGCGGTGGTTTTTTTGTTTGCAAGCAGCAG
ATTACGCGCAGAAAAAAAGGATCTCAAGAAGATCCTTTGATCTTTTCTACGGGGTCTGACGCTCAGTGGA
ACGAAAACTCACGTTAAGGGATTTTGGTCATGAGATTATCAAAAAGGATCTTCACCTAGATCCTTTTAAA
TTAAAAATGAAGTTTTAAATCAATCTAAAGTATATATGAGTAAACTTGGTCTGACAGTTACCAATGCTTA
ATCAGTGAGGCACCTATCTCAGCGATCTGTCTATTTCGTTCATCCATAGTTGCCTGACTCCCCGTCGTGT
AGATAACTACGATACGGGAGGGCTTACCATCTGGCCCCAGTGCTGCAATGATACCGCGAGACCCACGCTC
ACCGGCTCCAGATTTATCAGCAATAAACCAGCCAGCCGGAAGGGCCGAGCGCAGAAGTGGTCCTGCAACT
TTATCCGCCTCCATCCAGTCTATTAATTGTTGCCGGGAAGCTAGAGTAAGTAGTTCGCCAGTTAATAGTT
TGCGCAACGTTGTTGCCATTGCTACAGGCATCGTGGTGTCACGCTCGTCGTTTGGTATGGCTTCATTCAG
CTCCGGTTCCCAACGATCAAGGCGAGTTACATGATCCCCCATGTTGTGCAAAAAAGCGGTTAGCTCCTTC
GGTCCTCCGATCGTTGTCAGAAGTAAGTTGGCCGCAGTGTTATCACTCATGGTTATGGCAGCACTGCATA
ATTCTCTTACTGTCATGCCATCCGTAAGATGCTTTTCTGTGACTGGTGAGTACTCAACCAAGTCATTCTG
AGAATAGTGTATGCGGCGACCGAGTTGCTCTTGCCCGGCGTCAATACGGGATAATACCGCGCCACATAGC
AGAACTTTAAAAGTGCTCATCATTGGAAAACGTTCTTCGGGGCGAAAACTCTCAAGGATCTTACCGCTGT
TGAGATCCAGTTCGATGTAACCCACTCGTGCACCCAACTGATCTTCAGCATCTTTTACTTTCACCAGCGT
TTCTGGGTGAGCAAAAACAGGAAGGCAAAATGCCGCAAAAAAGGGAATAAGGGCGACACGGAAATGTTGA
ATACTCATACTCTTCCTTTTTCAATATTATTGAAGCATTTATCAGGGTTATTGTCTCATGAGCGGATACA
TATTTGAATGTATTTAGAAAAATAAACAAATAGGGGTTCCGCGCACATTTCCCCGAAAAGTGCCACCTAA
ATTGTAAGCGTTAATATTTTGTTAAAATTCGCGTTAAATTTTTGTTAAATCAGCTCATTTTTTAACCAAT
AGGCCGAAATCGGCAAAATCCCTTATAAATCAAAAGAATAGACCGAGATAGGGT
[37 nt withheld, positions 5235-5271]
AAAGAACGTGGACTCCAACGTCAAAGG
[49 nt withheld, positions 5299-5347]
T
[91 nt withheld, positions 5349-5439]
G
[124 nt withheld, positions 5441-5564]
CCCATTCGCCATTCAGGCTGCGCAACTGTTGGGAAGGGCGATCGGTGCGGGCCTCTTCGCTATTACGCCA
GTCGACCGCCAATTCAATATGGCGTATATGGACTCATGCCAATTCAATATGGTGGATCTGGACCTGTGCC
AATTCAATATGGCGTATATGGACTCGTGCCAATTCAATATGGTGGATCTGGACCCCAGCCAATTCAATAT
GGCGGACTTGGCACCATGCCAATTCAATATGGCGGACCTGGCACTGTGCCAACTGGGGAGGGGTCTACTT
GGCACGGTGCCAAGTTTGAGGAGGGGTCTTGGCCCTGTGCCAAGTCCGCCATATTGAATTGGCATGGTGC
CAATAATGGCGGCCATATTGGCTATATGCCAGGATCAATATATAGGCAATATCCAATATGGCCCTATGCC
AATATGGCTATTGGCCAGGTTCAATACTATGTATTGGCCCTATGCCATATAGTATTCCATATATGGGTTT
TCCTATTGACGTAGATAGCCCCTCCCAATGGGCGGTCCCATATACCATATATGGGGCTTCCTAATACCGC
CCATAGCCACTCCCCCATTGACGTCAATGGTCTCTATATATGGTCTTTCCTATTGACGTCATATGGGCGG
TCCTATTGACGTATATGGCGCCTCCCCCATTGACGTCAATTACGGTAAATGGCCCGCCTGGCTCAATGCC
CATTGACGTCAATAGGACCACCCACCATTGACGTCAATGGGATGGCTCATTGCCCATTCATATCCGTTCT
CACGCCCCCTATTGACGTCAATGACGGTAAATGGCCCACTTGGCAGTACATCAATATCTATTAATAGTAA
CTTGGCAAGTACATTACTATTGGAAGTACGCCAGGGTACATTGGCAGTACTCCCATTGACGTCAATGGCG
GTAAATGGCCCGCGATGGCTGCCAAGTACATCCCCATTGACGTCAATGGGGAGGGGCAATGACGCAAATG
GGCGTTCCATTGACGTAAATGGGCGGTAGGCGTGCCTAATGGGAGGTCTATATAAGCAATGCTCGTTTAG
GGAAC
